>Addgene plasmid #200200 | Halo-H2DBD | addgene full sequence | sequence record 393126 | Addgene NGS Result
GTCGACAATCAACCTCTGGATTACAAAATTTGTGAAAGATTGACTGGTATTCTTAACTATGTTGCTCCTT
TTACGCTATGTGGATACGCTGCTTTAATGCCTTTGTATCATGCGTTAACTAAACTTGTTTATTGCAGCTT
ATAATGGTTACAAATAAAGCAATAGCATCACAAATTTCACAAATAAAGCATTTTTTTCACTGCATTCTAG
TTGTGGTTTGTCCAAACTCATCAATGTATCTTATCATGTCTGGAATTGACTCAAATGATGTCAATTAGTC
TATCAGAAGCTCATCTGGTCTCCCTTCCGGGGGACAAGACATCCCTGTTTAATATTTAAACAGCAGTGTT
CCCAAACTGGGTTCTTATATCCCTTGCTCTGGTCAACCAGGTTGCAGGGTTTCCTGTCCTCACAGGAACG
AAGTCCCTAAAGAAACAGTGGCAGCCAGGTTTAGCCCCGGAATTGACTGGATTCCTTTTTTAGGGCCCAT
TGGTATGGCTTTTTCCCCGTATCCCCCCAGGTGTCTGCAGGCTCAAAGAGCAGCGAGAAGCGTTCAGAGG
AAAGCGATCCCGTGCCACCTTCCCCGTGCCCGGGCTGTCCCCGCACGCTGCCGGCTCGGGGATGCGGGGG
GAGCGCCGGACCGGAGCGGAGCCCCGGGCGGCTCGCTGCTGCCCCCTAGCGGGGGAGGGACGTAATTACA
TCCCTGGGGGCTTTGGGGGGGGCTGTCCCTGATATCTATAACAAGAAAATATATATATAATAAGTTATCA
CGTAAGTAGAACATGAAATAACAATATAATTATCGTATGAGTTAAATCATAAAAGTCACGTAAAAGATAA
CCATGCGTCATTTTGACTCACGCGGTCGTTATAGTTCAAAATCAGTGACACTTACCGCATTGACAAGCAC
GCCTCACGGGAGCTCCAAGCGGCGACTGAGATGTCCTAAATGCACAGCGACGGATTCGCGCTATTTAGAA
AGAGAGAGCAATATTTCAAGAATGCATGCGTCAATTTTACGCAGACTATCTTTCTAGGGTTAATCTAGCT
GCATCAGGATCATATCGTCGGGTCTTTTTTCCGGCTCAGTCATCGCCCAAGCTGGCGCTATCTGGGCATC
GGGGAGGAAGAAGCCCGTGCCTTTACCCGCGAGGTTGAAGCGGCATGGAAAGAGTTTGCCGAGGATGACT
GCTGCTGCATTGACGTTGAGCGAAAACGCACGTTTACCATGATGATTCGGGAAGGTGTGGCCATGCACGC
CTTTAACGGTGAACTGTTCGTTCAGGCCACCTGGGATACCAGTTCGTCGCGGCTTTTCCGGACACAGTTC
CGGATGGTCAGCCCGAAGCGCATCAGCAACCCGAACAATACCGGCGACAGCCGGAACTGCCGTGCCGGTG
TGCAGATTAATGGCAGCGGTGCGGCGCTGGGATATTACGTCAGCGAGGACGGGTATCCTGGCTGGATGCC
GCAGAAATGGACATGGATACCCCGTGAGTTACCCGGCGGGCGCGCTTGGCGTAATCATGGTCATAGCTGT
TTCCTGTGTGAAATTGTTATCCGCTCACAATTCCACACAACATACGAGCCGGAAGCATAAAGTGTAAAGC
CTGGGGTGCCTAATGAGTGAGCTAACTCACATTAATTGCGTTGCGCTCACTGCCCGCTTTCCAGTCGGGA
AACCTGTCGTGCCAGCTGCATTAATGAATCGGCCAACGCGCGGGGAGAGGCGGTTTGCGTATTGGGCGCT
CTTCCGCTTCCTCGCTCACTGACTCGCTGCGCTCGGTCGTTCGGCTGCGGCGAGCGGTATCAGCTCACTC
AAAGGCGGTAATACGGTTATCCACAGAATCAGGGGATAACGCAGGAAAGAACATGTGAGCAAAAGGCCAG
CAAAAGGCCAGGAACCGTAAAAAGGCCGCGTTGCTGGCGTTTTTCCATAGGCTCCGCCCCCCTGACGAGC
ATCACAAAAATCGATGCTCAAGTCAGAGGTGGCGAAACCCGACAGGACTATAAAGATACCAGGCGTTTCC
CCCTGGAAGCTCCCTCGTGCGCTCTCCTGTTCCGACCCTGCCGCTTACCGGATACCTGTCCGCCTTTCTC
CCTTCGGGAAGCGTGGCGCTTTCTCATAGCTCACGCTGTAGGTATCTCAGTTCGGTGTAGGTCGTTCGCT
CCAAGCTGGGCTGTGTGCACGAACCCCCCGTTCAGCCCGACCGCTGCGCCTTATCCGGTAACTATCGTCT
TGAGTCCAACCCGGTAAGACACGACTTATCGCCACTGGCAGCAGCCACTGGTAACAGGATTAGCAGAGCG
AGGTATGTAGGCGGTGCTACAGAGTTCTTGAAGTGGTGGCCTAACTGCGGCTACACTAGAAGAACAGTAT
TTGGTATCTGCGCTCTGCTGAAGCCAGTTACCTTCGGAAAAAGAGTTGGTAGCTCTTGATCCGGCAAACA
AACCACCGCTGGTAGCGGTGGTTTTTTTGTTTGCAAGCAGCAGATTACGCGCAGAAAAAAAGGATCTCAA
GAAGATCCTTTGATCTTTTCTACGGGGTCTGACGCTCAGTGGAACGAAAACTCACGTTAAGGGATTTTGG
TCATGAGATTATCAAAAAGGATCTTCACCTAGATCCTTTTAAATTAAAAATGAAGTTTTAAATCAATCTA
AAGTATATATGAGTAAACTTGGTCTGACAGTTACCAATGCTTAATCAGTGAGGCACCTATCTCAGCGATC
TGTCTATTTCGTTCATCCATAGTTGCCTGACTCCCCGTCGTGTAGATAACTACGATACGGGAGGGCTTAC
CATCTGGCCCCAGTGCTGCAATGATACCGCGAGACCCACGCTCACCGGCTCCAGATTTATCAGCAATAAA
CCAGCCAGCCGGAAGGGCCGAGCGCAGAAGTGGTCCTGCAACTTTATCCACCTCCATCCAGTCTATTAAT
TGTTGCCGGGAAGCTAGAGTAAGTAGTTCGCCAGTTAATAGTTTGCGCAACGTTGTTGCCATTGCTACAG
GCATCGTGGTGTCACGCTCGTCGTTTGGTATGGCTTCATTCAGCTCCGGTTCCCAACGATCAAGGCGAGT
TACATGATCCCCCATGTTGTGCAAAAAAGCGGTTAGCTCCTTCGGTCCTCCGATCGTTGTCAGAAGTAAG
TTGGCCGCAGTGTTATCACTCATGGTTATGGCAGCACTGCATAATTCTCTTACTGTCATGCCATCCGTAA
GATGCTTTTCTGTGACTGGTGAGTACTCAACCAAGTCATTCTGAGAATAGTGTATGCGGCGACCGAGTTG
CTCTTGCCCGGCGTCAATACGGGATAATACCGCGCCACATAGCAGAACTTTAAAAGTGCTCATCATTGGA
AAACGTTCTTCGGGGCGAAAACTCTCAAGGATCTTACCGCTGTTGAGATCCAGTTCGATGTAACCCACTC
GTGCACCCAACTGATCTTCAGCATCTTTTACTTTCACCAGCGTTTCTGGGTGAGCAAAAACAGGAAGGCA
AAATGCCGCAAAAAAGGGAATAAGGGCGACACGGAAATGTTGAATACTCATACTCTTCCTTTTTCAATAT
TATTGAAGCATTTATCAGGGTTATTGTCTCATGAGCGGATACATATTTGAATGTATTTAGAAAAATAAAC
AAATAGGGGTTCCGCGCACATTTCCCCGAAAAGTGCCACCTAAATTGTAAGCGTTAATATTTTGTTAAAA
TTCGCGTTAAATTTTTGTTAAGTCAGCTCATTTTTTAACCAATAGGCCGAAATCGGCAAAATCCCTTATA
AATCAAAAGAATAGACCGAGATAGGGT
[37 nt withheld, positions 3808-3844]
AAAGAACGTGGACTCCAACGTCAAAGG
[49 nt withheld, positions 3872-3920]
T
[91 nt withheld, positions 3922-4012]
G
[124 nt withheld, positions 4014-4137]
CCCATTCGCCATTCAGGCTGCGCAACTGTTGGGAAGGGCGATCGGTGCGGGCCTCTTCGCTATTACGCCA
GCTGGCGAAAGGGGGATGTGCTGCAAGGCGATTAAGTTGGGTAACGCCAGGGTTTTCCCAGTCACGACGT
TGTAAAACGACGGCCAGTGAGCGCGCCTCGTTCATTCACGTTTTTGAACCCGTGGAGGACGGGCAGACTC
GCGGTGCAAATGTGTTTTACAGCGTGATGGAGCAGATGAAGATGCTCGACACGCTGCAGAACACGCAGCT
AGATTAACCCTAGAAAGATAATCATATTGTGACGTACGTTAAAGATAATCATGTGTAAAATTGACGCATG
TGTTTTATCGGTCTGTATATCGAGGTTTATTTATTAATTTGAATAGATATTAAGTTTTATTATATTTACA
CTTACATACTAATAATAAATTCAACAAACAATTTATTTATGTTTATTTATTTATTAAAAAAAACAAAAAC
TCAAAATTTCTTCTATAAAGTAACAAAACTTTTATGAGGGACAGCCCCCCCCCAAAGCCCCCAGGGATGT
AATTACGTCCCTCCCCCGCTAGGGGGCAGCAGCGAGCCGCCCGGGGCTCCGCTCCGGTCCGGCGCTCCCC
CCGCATCCCCGAGCCGGCAGCGTGCGGGGACAGCCCGGGCACGGGGAAGGTGGCACGGGATCGCTTTCCT
CTGAACGCTTCTCGCTGCTCTTTGAGCCTGCAGACACCTGGGGGGATACGGGGAAAAGGCCTCCACGGCC
AAGGATCTGCGATCGCTCCGGTGCCCGTCAGTGGGCAGAGCGCACATCGCCCACAGTCCCCGAGAAGTTG
GGGGGAGGGGCCGGCAATTGAACGGGTGCCTAGAGAAGGTGGCGCGGGGTAAACTGGGAAAGTGATGTCG
TGTACTGGCTCCGCCTTTTTCCCGAGGGTGGGGGAGAACCGTATATAAGTGCAGTAGTCGCCGTGAACGT
TCCTTTTCGCAACGGGTTTGCCGCCAGAACACAGCTGAAGCTTCGAGGGGCTCGCATCTCTCCTTCACGC
GCCCGCCGCCCTACCTGAGGCCGCCATCCACGCCGGTTGAGTCGCGTTCTGCCGCCTCCCGCCTGTGGTG
CCTCCTGAACTGCGTCCGCCGTCTAGGTAAGTTTAAAGCTCAGGTCGAGACCGGGCCTTTGTCCGGCGCT
CCCTTGGAGCCTACCTAGACTCAGCCGGCTCTCCACGCTTTGCCTGACCCTGCTTGCTCAACTCTACGTC
TTTGTTTCGTTTTCTGTTCTGCGCCGTTACAGATCCAAGCTGTGACCGGCGCCTACTCTAGCCACCATGG
ACTACAAAGACCATGACGGTGATTATAAAGATCATGACATCGATTACAAGGATGACGATGACAAGCTTGG
CTCCATGGCAGAAATCGGTACTGGCTTTCCATTCGACCCCCATTATGTGGAAGTCCTGGGCGAGCGCATG
CACTACGTCGATGTTGGTCCGCGCGATGGCACCCCTGTGCTGTTCCTGCACGGTAACCCGACCTCCTCCT
ACGTGTGGCGCAACATCATCCCGCATGTTGCACCGACCCATCGCTGCATTGCTCCAGACCTGATCGGTAT
GGGCAAATCCGACAAACCAGACCTGGGTTATTTCTTCGACGACCACGTCCGCTTCATGGATGCCTTCATC
GAAGCCCTGGGTCTGGAAGAGGTCGTCCTGGTCATTCACGACTGGGGCTCCGCTCTGGGTTTCCACTGGG
CCAAGCGCAATCCAGAGCGCGTTAAAGGTATTGCATTTATGGAGTTCATCCGCCCTATCCCGACCTGGGA
CGAATGGCCAGAATTTGCCCGCGAGACCTTCCAGGCCTTCCGCACCACCGACGTCGGCCGCAAGCTGATC
ATCGATCAGAACGTTTTTATCGAGGGTACGCTGCCGATGGGTGTCGTCCGCCCGCTGACTGAAGTCGAGA
TGGACCATTACCGCGAGCCGTTCCTGAATCCTGTTGACCGCGAGCCACTGTGGCGCTTCCCAAACGAGCT
GCCAATCGCCGGTGAGCCAGCGAACATCGTCGCGCTGGTCGAAGAATACATGGACTGGCTGCACCAGTCC
CCTGTCCCGAAGCTGCTGTTCTGGGGCACCCCAGGCGTTCTGATCCCACCGGCCGAAGCCGCTCGCCTGG
CCAAAAGCCTGCCTAACTGCAAGGCTGTGGACATCGGCCCGGGTCTGAATCTGCTGCAAGAAGACAACCC
GGACCTGATCGGCAGCGAGATCGCGCGCTGGCTGTCGACGCTCGAGATTTCCGGCGAGCCAACCACTGAG
GATCTGTACTTTCAGAGCGATAACTCTAGAATGAAGCAGAGTTCCAACGTGCCGGCTTTCCTCAGCAAGC
TGTGGACGCTTGTGGAGGAAACCCACACCAACGAGTTCATCACCTGGAGTCAGAATGGACAAAGTTTTCT
GGTCTTGGATGAGCAAAGATTTGCAAAGGAAATTCTTCCTAAGTACTTCAAACACAATAACATGGCGAGC
TTTGTGAGACAACTAAATATGTATGGCTTCCGAAAAGTAGTGCATATCGAATCTGGAATTATCAAACAGG
AAAGAGATGGCCCTGTTGAATTTCAGCATCCTTATTTCAAGCAAGGCCAGGATGACCTGTTGGAGAACAT
TAAAAGGAAGGTTTCATCTTCAAAACCAGAGGAAAATAAAATTCGTGGTGGCGGTGGCTCGAAACGTAAA
AGGCCTCTACTTCTAAACACAAATGGAGCCCCAAAGTAAGCCCCTCTCCCTCCCCCCCCCCTAACGTTAC
TGGCCGAAGCCGCTTGGAATAAGGCCGGTGTGCGTTTGTCTATATGTTATTTTCCACCATATTGCCGTCT
TTTGGCAATGTGAGGGCCCGGAAACCTGGCCCTGTCTTCTTGACGAGCATTCCTAGGGGTCTTTCCCCTC
TCGCCAAAGGAATGCAAGGTCTGTTGAATGTCGTGAAGGAAGCAGTTCCTCTGGAAGCTTCTTGAAGACA
AACAACGTCTGTAGCGACCCTTTGCAGGCAGCGGAACCCCCCACCTGGCGACAGGTGCCTCTGCGGCCAA
AAGCCACGTGTATAAGATACACCTGCAAAGGCGGCACAACCCCAGTGCCACGTTGTGAGTTGGATAGTTG
TGGAAAGAGTCAAATGGCTCTCCTCAAGCGTATTCAACAAGGGGCTGAAGGATGCCCAGAAGGTACCCCA
TTGTATGGGATCTGATCTGGGGCCTCGGTGCACATGCTTTACATGTGTTTAGTCGAGGTTAAAAAAACGT
CTAGGCCCCCCGAACCACGGGGACGTGGTTTTCCTTTGAAAAACACGATAATACCTCCGGAATGATTGAA
CAAGATGGATTGCACGCAGGTTCTCCGGCCGCTTGGGTGGAGAGGCTATTCGGCTATGACTGGGCACAAC
AGACAATCGGCTGCTCTGATGCCGCCGTGTTCCGGCTGTCAGCGCAGGGGCGCCCGGTTCTTTTTGTCAA
GACCGACCTGTCCGGTGCCCTGAATGAACTGCAGGACGAGGCAGCGCGGCTATCGTGGCTGGCCGCGACG
GGCGTTCCTTGCGCAGCTGTGCTCGACGTTGTCACTGAAGCGGGAAGGGACTGGCTGCTATTGGGCGAAG
TGCCGGGGCAGGATCTCCTGTCATCTCACCTTGCTCCTGCCGAGAAAGTATCCATCATGGCTGATGCAAT
GCGGCGGCTGCATACGCTTGATCCGGCTACCTGCCCATTCGACCACCAAGCGAAACATCGCATCGAGCGA
GCACGTACTCGGATGGAAGCCGGTCTTGTCGATCAGGATGATCTGGACGAAGAGCATCAGGGGCTCGCGC
CAGCCGAACTGTTCGCCAGGCTCAAGGCGCGCATGCCCGACGGCGAGGATCTCGTCGTGACCCATGGCGA
TGCCTGCTTGCCGAATATCATGGTGGAAAATGGCCGCTTTTCTGGATTCATCGACTGTGGCCGGCTGGGT
GTGGCGGACCGCTATCAGGACATAGCGTTGGCTACCCGTGATATTGCTGAAGAGCTTGGCGGCGAATGGG
CTGACCGCTTCCTCGTGCTTTACGGTATCGCCGCTCCCGATTCGCAGCGCATCGCCTTCTATCGCCTTCT
TGACGAGTTCTTCTGAGTCGACAATCAACCTCTG
Features (pLannotate 1.2.2; 22 found; start..end, strand, type, name):
      7..113     +  misc_feature   WPRE (fragment): woodchuck hepatitis virus posttranscriptional regulatory element
    122..243     +  polyA_signal   SV40 poly(A) signal: SV40 polyadenylation signal
    261..353     +  ncRNA          G-CSF SLDE: Accession: RF00183 - G-CSF factor stem-loop destabilising element (SLDE)
   1049..1516    +  CDS            B (fragment): PORTL_LAMBD - Experimental evidence at protein level: Swiss-Prot protein existence level 1. Forms the portal vertex of the capsid (PubMed:6228056, PubMed:6232391). This portal plays critical roles in head assembly, genome packaging, neck/tail attachment, and genome ejection (Probable). The portal protein multimerizes as a single ring-shaped homododecamer arranged around a central channel (PubMed:6232391). Binds to the terminase subunits to form the packaging machine (PubMed:7799432). From Escherichia phage lambda (Bacteriophage lambda).
   1554..1570    -  protein_bind   lac operator: The lac repressor binds to the lac operator to inhibit transcription in E. coli. This inhibition can be relieved by adding lactose or isopropyl-β-D-thiogalactopyranoside (IPTG). lac repressor encoded by lacI
   1578..1608    -  promoter       lac promoter: promoter for the E. coli lac operon
   1623..1644    -  protein_bind   CAP binding site: CAP binding activates transcription in the presence of cAMP. E. coli catabolite activator protein
   1657..1749    -  CDS            lacI (fragment): lac repressor; lacI; The lac repressor binds to the lac operator to inhibit transcription in E. coli. This inhibition can be relieved by adding lactose or isopropyl-β-D-thiogalactopyranoside (IPTG).
   1932..2520    -  rep_origin     ori: high-copy-number ColE1/pMB1/pBR322/pUC origin of replication
   2691..3551    -  CDS            AmpR: β-lactamase; bla; confers resistance to ampicillin, carbenicillin, and related antibiotics
   3552..3656    -  promoter       AmpR promoter: bla
   3779..4137    -  rep_origin     f1 ori (sequence partly withheld): f1 bacteriophage origin of replication; arrow indicates direction of (+) strand synthesis
   4142..4297    -  CDS            lacZα (fragment): LacZα fragment of β-galactosidase; lacZ fragment
   4299..4418    +  CDS            B (fragment): PORTL_LAMBD - Experimental evidence at protein level: Swiss-Prot protein existence level 1. Forms the portal vertex of the capsid (PubMed:6228056, PubMed:6232391). This portal plays critical roles in head assembly, genome packaging, neck/tail attachment, and genome ejection (Probable). The portal protein multimerizes as a single ring-shaped homododecamer arranged around a central channel (PubMed:6232391). Binds to the terminase subunits to form the packaging machine (PubMed:7799432). From Escherichia phage lambda (Bacteriophage lambda).
   4940..5151    +  promoter       EF-1α core promoter: core promoter for human elongation factor EF-1α
   5164..5432    +  LTR            5' LTR (truncated): truncated 5' long terminal repeat (LTR) from human T-cell leukemia virus (HTLV) type 1
   5467..5532    +  CDS            3xFLAG: three tandem FLAG® epitope tags, followed by an enterokinase cleavage site
   5542..6432    +  CDS            HaloTag®: modified bacterial dehalogenase that forms covalent bonds with chloroalkane derivatives
   6445..6465    +  CDS            TEV site: tobacco etch virus (TEV) protease recognition and cleavage site
   6478..6843    +  CDS            HSF2 (fragment): HSF2_HUMAN - Also known as HSTF2. Experimental evidence at protein level: Swiss-Prot protein existence level 1. DNA-binding protein that specifically binds heat shock promoter elements (HSE) and activates transcription. In higher eukaryotes, HSF is unable to bind to the HSE unless the cells are heat shocked. From Homo sapiens (Human).
   6908..7480    +  misc_feature   IRES: internal ribosome entry site (IRES) of the encephalomyocarditis virus (EMCV)
   7489..8283    +  CDS            NeoR/KanR: aminoglycoside phosphotransferase from Tn5; aph(3')-II (or nptII); confers resistance to neomycin, kanamycin, and G418 (Geneticin®)
