[The description below was written by a language model from this plasmid's Addgene catalogue record and pLannotate feature annotations shown in this document.]
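Description:
Halo-H2DBD is a mammalian expression plasmid built on the 3X-Flag-Halo-TEV backbone for producing a HaloTag-labelled, truncated form of mouse heat shock factor 2 (HSF2) reduced essentially to its DNA-binding domain. It is maintained in E. coli through a high-copy ColE1/pUC-type origin with ampicillin selection (AmpR under its own bla promoter), and it also carries an f1 origin. Remnants of lac promoter/operator, lacI and lacZα sequences, together with short fragments matching the phage lambda portal gene, appear in the annotation and look like leftover backbone or stuffer DNA rather than functional parts.

The expression cassette is driven by the EF-1α core promoter followed by a truncated HTLV-1 5' LTR segment, a composite arrangement commonly used for strong constitutive transcription in mammalian cells. The open reading frame runs 3xFLAG, HaloTag, a TEV protease cleavage site, and then the HSF2 fragment. The record describes the fragment as positions 1–366 joined through a 15 bp linker to positions 972–1017; the annotated HSF2 match covers the first segment and was assigned by similarity to the human protein, although the catalogue lists the gene as mouse. Downstream, an EMCV IRES links a NeoR/KanR gene to the same transcript, so G418 selection enriches for cells expressing the fusion. A WPRE fragment and an SV40 polyadenylation signal complete the 3' end.

The HaloTag covalently binds chloroalkane ligands, allowing fluorescent labelling in live cells, while FLAG supports detection or pulldown. The associated study examined how heat shock transcription factors interact with mitotic chromosomes, so this construct probably serves to test the contribution of the DNA-binding domain alone.
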