Addgene plasmid #200200: Halo-H2DBD
Purpose: Expression of truncated HSF2 (DBD)
Depositing lab: Sheila Teves. Depositing organization: University of British Columbia. Publication: Heat shock transcription factors demonstrate a distinct mode of interaction with mitotic chromosomes. Price RM, Budzynski MA, Shen J, Mitchell JE, Kwan JZJ, Teves SS. Nucleic Acids Res. 2023 Apr 28:gkad304. doi: 10.1093/nar/gkad304. PubMed 37114996.
Backbone
  Vector backbone: 3X-Flag-Halo-TEV
  Vector type: Mammalian Expression
Growth in bacteria
  Bacterial resistance: Ampicillin, 100 μg/mL
  Growth temperature: 37°C
  Growth strain: DH5alpha
  Copy number: High Copy
Gene/Insert
  Gene/Insert name: Halo-H2DBD
  Species: M. musculus (mouse)
  Mutation: HSF2 (1-366; 15 bp linker; 972-1017)
  Entrez Gene: Hsf2
  Promoter: EF_1alpha
  Tag / fusion protein: Halo (N terminal on insert)
  Cloning method: Gibson Cloning
Terms and licenses: Academic/Nonprofit Terms; Industry Terms: Not Available to Industry
Depositor comments: Please visit https://www.biorxiv.org/content/10.1101/2022.10.05.511012v1 for bioRxiv preprint.
How to cite: Halo-H2DBD was a gift from Sheila Teves (Addgene plasmid # 200200 ; http://n2t.net/addgene:200200 ; RRID:Addgene_200200)
